>Addgene plasmid #77757 | KDR gRNA (BRDN0001144938) | addgene full sequence | sequence record 188360 | Addgene Assembled Sequence
CCCGGGTGCAAAGATGGATAAAGTTTTAAACAGAGAGGAATCTTTGCAGCTAATGGACCTTCTAGGTCTT
GAAAGGAGTGGGAATTGGCTCCGGTGCCCGTCAGTGGGCAGAGCGCACATCGCCCACAGTCCCCGAGAAG
TTGGGGGGAGGGGTCGGCAATTGATCCGGTGCCTAGAGAAGGTGGCGCGGGGTAAACTGGGAAAGTGATG
TCGTGTACTGGCTCCGCCTTTTTCCCGAGGGTGGGGGAGAACCGTATATAAGTGCAGTAGTCGCCGTGAA
CGTTCTTTTTCGCAACGGGTTTGCCGCCAGAACACAGGTAAGTGCCGTGTGTGGTTCCCGCGGGCCTGGC
CTCTTTACGGGTTATGGCCCTTGCGTGCCTTGAATTACTTCCACCTGGCTGCAGTACGTGATTCTTGATC
CCGAGCTTCGGGTTGGAAGTGGGTGGGAGAGTTCGAGGCCTTGCGCTTAAGGAGCCCCTTCGCCTCGTGC
TTGAGTTGAGGCCTGGCCTGGGCGCTGGGGCCGCCGCGTGCGAATCTGGTGGCACCTTCGCGCCTGTCTC
GCTGCTTTCGATAAGTCTCTAGCCATTTAAAATTTTTGATGACCTGCTGCGACGCTTTTTTTCTGGCAAG
ATAGTCTTGTAAATGCGGGCCAAGATCTGCACACTGGTATTTCGGTTTTTGGGGCCGCGGGCGGCGACGG
GGCCCGTGCGTCCCAGCGCACATGTTCGGCGAGGCGGGGCCTGCGAGCGCGGCCACCGAGAATCGGACGG
GGGTAGTCTCAAGCTGGCCGGCCTGCTCTGGTGCCTGGCCTCGCGCCGCCGTGTATCGCCCCGCCCTGGG
CGGCAAGGCTGGCCCGGTCGGCACCAGTTGCGTGAGCGGAAAGATGGCCGCTTCCCGGCCCTGCTGCAGG
GAGCTCAAAATGGAGGACGCGGCGCTCGGGAGAGCGGGCGGGTGAGTCACCCACACAAAGGAAAAGGGCC
TTTCCGTCCTCAGCCGTCGCTTCATGTGACTCCACGGAGTACCGGGCGCCGTCCAGGCACCTCGATTAGT
TCTCGAGCTTTTGGAGTACGTCGTCTTTAGGTTGGGGGGAGGGGTTTTATGCGATGGAGTTTCCCCACAC
TGAGTGGGTGGAGACTGAAGTTAGGCCAGCTTGGCACTTGATGTAATTCTCCTTGGAATTTGCCCTTTTT
GAGTTTGGATCTTGGTTCATTCTCAAGCCTCAGACAGTGGTTCAAAGTTTTTTTCTTCCATTTCAGGTGT
CGTGACGTACGGCCACCATGACCGAGTACAAGCCCACGGTGCGCCTCGCCACCCGCGACGACGTCCCCAG
GGCCGTACGCACCCTCGCCGCCGCGTTCGCCGACTACCCCGCCACGCGCCACACCGTCGATCCGGACCGC
CACATCGAGCGGGTCACCGAGCTGCAAGAACTCTTCCTCACGCGCGTCGGGCTCGACATCGGCAAGGTGT
GGGTCGCGGACGACGGCGCCGCCGTGGCGGTCTGGACCACGCCGGAGAGCGTCGAAGCGGGGGCGGTGTT
CGCCGAGATCGGCCCGCGCATGGCCGAGTTGAGCGGTTCCCGGCTGGCCGCGCAGCAACAGATGGAAGGC
CTCCTGGCGCCGCACCGGCCCAAGGAGCCCGCGTGGTTCCTGGCCACCGTCGGAGTCTCGCCCGACCACC
AGGGCAAGGGTCTGGGCAGCGCCGTCGTGCTCCCCGGAGTGGAGGCGGCCGAGCGCGCCGGGGTGCCCGC
CTTCCTGGAGACCTCCGCGCCCCGCAACCTCCCCTTCTACGAGCGGCTCGGCTTCACCGTCACCGCCGAC
GTCGAGGTGCCCGAAGGACCGCGCACCTGGTGCATGACCCGCAAGCCCGGTGCCTGAACGCGTTAAGTCG
ACAATCAACCTCTGGATTACAAAATTTGTGAAAGATTGACTGGTATTCTTAACTATGTTGCTCCTTTTAC
GCTATGTGGATACGCTGCTTTAATGCCTTTGTATCATGCTATTGCTTCCCGTATGGCTTTCATTTTCTCC
TCCTTGTATAAATCCTGGTTGCTGTCTCTTTATGAGGAGTTGTGGCCCGTTGTCAGGCAACGTGGCGTGG
TGTGCACTGTGTTTGCTGACGCAACCCCCACTGGTTGGGGCATTGCCACCACCTGTCAGCTCCTTTCCGG
GACTTTCGCTTTCCCCCTCCCTATTGCCACGGCGGAACTCATCGCCGCCTGCCTTGCCCGCTGCTGGACA
GGGGCTCGGCTGTTGGGCACTGACAATTCCGTGGTGTTGTCGGGGAAATCATCGTCCTTTCCTTGGCTGC
TCGCCTGTGTTGCCACCTGGATTCTGCGCGGGACGTCCTTCTGCTACGTCCCTTCGGCCCTCAATCCAGC
GGACCTTCCTTCCCGCGGCCTGCTGCCGGCTCTGCGGCCTCTTCCGCGTCTTCGCCTTCGCCCTCAGACG
AGTCGGATCTCCCTTTGGGCCGCCTCCCCGCGTCGACTTTAAGACCAATGACTTACAAGGCAGCTGTAGA
TCTTAGCCACTTTTTAAAAGAAAAGGGGGGACTGGAAGGGCTAATTCACTCCCAACGAAGACAAGATCTG
CTTTTTGCTTGTACTGGGTCTCTCTGGTTAGACCAGATCTGAGCCTGGGAGCTCTCTGGCTAACTAGGGA
ACCCACTGCTTAAGCCTCAATAAAGCTTGCCTTGAGTGCTTCAAGTAGTGTGTGCCCGTCTGTTGTGTGA
CTCTGGTAACTAGAGATCCCTCAGACCCTTTTAGTCAGTGTGGAAAATCTCTAGCAGTACGTATAGTAGT
TCATGTCATCTTATTATTCAGTATTTATAACTTGCAAAGAAATGAATATCAGAGAGTGAGAGGAACTTGT
TTATTGCAGCTTATAATGGTTACAAATAAAGCAATAGCATCACAAATTTCACAAATAAAGCATTTTTTTC
ACTGCATTCTAGTTGTGGTTTGTCCAAACTCATCAATGTATCTTATCATGTCTGGCTCTAGCTATCCCGC
CCCTAACTCCGCCCATCCCGCCCCTAACTCCGCCCAGTTCCGCCCATTCTCCGCCCCATGGCTGACTAAT
TTTTTTTATTTATGCAGAGGCCGAGGCCGCCTCGGCCTCTGAGCTATTCCAGAAGTAGTGAGGAGGCTTT
TTTGGAGGCCTAGGGACGTACCCAATTCGCCCTATAGTGAGTCGTATTACGCGCGCTCACTGGCCGTCGT
TTTACAACGTCGTGACTGGGAAAACCCTGGCGTTACCCAACTTAATCGCCTTGCAGCACATCCCCCTTTC
GCCAGCTGGCGTAATAGCGAAGAGGCCCGCACCGATCGCCCTTCCCAACAGTTGCGCAGCCTGAATGGCG
AATGGG
[124 nt withheld, positions 3367-3490]
C
[91 nt withheld, positions 3492-3582]
A
[49 nt withheld, positions 3584-3632]
CCTTTGACGTTGGAGTCCACGTTCTTT
[37 nt withheld, positions 3660-3696]
ACCCTATCTCGGTCTATTCTTTTGATTTATAAGGGATTTTGCCGATTTCGGCCTATTGGTTAAAAAATGA
GCTGATTTAACAAAAATTTAACGCGAATTTTAACAAAATATTAACGCTTACAATTTAGGTGGCACTTTTC
GGGGAAATGTGCGCGGAACCCCTATTTGTTTATTTTTCTAAATACATTCAAATATGTATCCGCTCATGAG
ACAATAACCCTGATAAATGCTTCAATAATATTGAAAAAGGAAGAGTATGAGTATTCAACATTTCCGTGTC
GCCCTTATTCCCTTTTTTGCGGCATTTTGCCTTCCTGTTTTTGCTCACCCAGAAACGCTGGTGAAAGTAA
AAGATGCTGAAGATCAGTTGGGTGCACGAGTGGGTTACATCGAACTGGATCTCAACAGCGGTAAGATCCT
TGAGAGTTTTCGCCCCGAAGAACGTTTTCCAATGATGAGCACTTTTAAAGTTCTGCTATGTGGCGCGGTA
TTATCCCGTATTGACGCCGGGCAAGAGCAACTCGGTCGCCGCATACACTATTCTCAGAATGACTTGGTTG
AGTACTCACCAGTCACAGAAAAGCATCTTACGGATGGCATGACAGTAAGAGAATTATGCAGTGCTGCCAT
AACCATGAGTGATAACACTGCGGCCAACTTACTTCTGACAACGATCGGAGGACCGAAGGAGCTAACCGCT
TTTTTGCACAACATGGGGGATCATGTAACTCGCCTTGATCGTTGGGAACCGGAGCTGAATGAAGCCATAC
CAAACGACGAGCGTGACACCACGATGCCTGTAGCAATGGCAACAACGTTGCGCAAACTATTAACTGGCGA
ACTACTTACTCTAGCTTCCCGGCAACAATTAATAGACTGGATGGAGGCGGATAAAGTTGCAGGACCACTT
CTGCGCTCGGCCCTTCCGGCTGGCTGGTTTATTGCTGATAAATCTGGAGCCGGTGAGCGTGGGTCTCGCG
GTATCATTGCAGCACTGGGGCCAGATGGTAAGCCCTCCCGTATCGTAGTTATCTACACGACGGGGAGTCA
GGCAACTATGGATGAACGAAATAGACAGATCGCTGAGATAGGTGCCTCACTGATTAAGCATTGGTAACTG
TCAGACCAAGTTTACTCATATATACTTTAGATTGATTTAAAACTTCATTTTTAATTTAAAAGGATCTAGG
TGAAGATCCTTTTTGATAATCTCATGACCAAAATCCCTTAACGTGAGTTTTCGTTCCACTGAGCGTCAGA
CCCCGTAGAAAAGATCAAAGGATCTTCTTGAGATCCTTTTTTTCTGCGCGTAATCTGCTGCTTGCAAACA
AAAAAACCACCGCTACCAGCGGTGGTTTGTTTGCCGGATCAAGAGCTACCAACTCTTTTTCCGAAGGTAA
CTGGCTTCAGCAGAGCGCAGATACCAAATACTGTTCTTCTAGTGTAGCCGTAGTTAGGCCACCACTTCAA
GAACTCTGTAGCACCGCCTACATACCTCGCTCTGCTAATCCTGTTACCAGTGGCTGCTGCCAGTGGCGAT
AAGTCGTGTCTTACCGGGTTGGACTCAAGACGATAGTTACCGGATAAGGCGCAGCGGTCGGGCTGAACGG
GGGGTTCGTGCACACAGCCCAGCTTGGAGCGAACGACCTACACCGAACTGAGATACCTACAGCGTGAGCT
ATGAGAAAGCGCCACGCTTCCCGAAGGGAGAAAGGCGGACAGGTATCCGGTAAGCGGCAGGGTCGGAACA
GGAGAGCGCACGAGGGAGCTTCCAGGGGGAAACGCCTGGTATCTTTATAGTCCTGTCGGGTTTCGCCACC
TCTGACTTGAGCGTCGATTTTTGTGATGCTCGTCAGGGGGGCGGAGCCTATGGAAAAACGCCAGCAACGC
GGCCTTTTTACGGTTCCTGGCCTTTTGCTGGCCTTTTGCTCACATGTTCTTTCCTGCGTTATCCCCTGAT
TCTGTGGATAACCGTATTACCGCCTTTGAGTGAGCTGATACCGCTCGCCGCAGCCGAACGACCGAGCGCA
GCGAGTCAGTGAGCGAGGAAGCGGAAGAGCGCCCAATACGCAAACCGCCTCTCCCCGCGCGTTGGCCGAT
TCATTAATGCAGCTGGCACGACAGGTTTCCCGACTGGAAAGCGGGCAGTGAGCGCAACGCAATTAATGTG
AGTTAGCTCACTCATTAGGCACCCCAGGCTTTACACTTTATGCTTCCGGCTCGTATGTTGTGTGGAATTG
TGAGCGGATAACAATTTCACACAGGAAACAGCTATGACCATGATTACGCCAAGCGCGCAATTAACCCTCA
CTAAAGGGAACAAAAGCTGGAGCTGCAAGCTTAATGTAGTCTTATGCAATACTCTTGTAGTCTTGCAACA
TGGTAACGATGAGTTAGCAACATGCCTTACAAGGAGAGAAAAAGCACCGTGCATGCCGATTGGTGGAAGT
AAGGTGGTACGATCGTGCCTTATTAGGAAGGCAACAGACGGGTCTGACATGGATTGGACGAACCACTGAA
TTGCCGCATTGCAGAGATATTGTATTTAAGTGCCTAGCTCGATACATAAACGGGTCTCTCTGGTTAGACC
AGATCTGAGCCTGGGAGCTCTCTGGCTAACTAGGGAACCCACTGCTTAAGCCTCAATAAAGCTTGCCTTG
AGTGCTTCAAGTAGTGTGTGCCCGTCTGTTGTGTGACTCTGGTAACTAGAGATCCCTCAGACCCTTTTAG
TCAGTGTGGAAAATCTCTAGCAGTGGCGCCCGAACAGGGACTTGAAAGCGAAAGGGAAACCAGAGGAGCT
CTCTCGACGCAGGACTCGGCTTGCTGAAGCGCGCACGGCAAGAGGCGAGGGGCGGCGACTGGTGAGTACG
CCAAAAATTTTGACTAGCGGAGGCTAGAAGGAGAGAGATGGGTGCGAGAGCGTCAGTATTAAGCGGGGGA
GAATTAGATCGCGATGGGAAAAAATTCGGTTAAGGCCAGGGGGAAAGAAAAAATATAAATTAAAACATAT
AGTATGGGCAAGCAGGGAGCTAGAACGATTCGCAGTTAATCCTGGCCTGTTAGAAACATCAGAAGGCTGT
AGACAAATACTGGGACAGCTACAACCATCCCTTCAGACAGGATCAGAAGAACTTAGATCATTATATAATA
CAGTAGCAACCCTCTATTGTGTGCATCAAAGGATAGAGATAAAAGACACCAAGGAAGCTTTAGACAAGAT
AGAGGAAGAGCAAAACAAAAGTAAGACCACCGCACAGCAAGCGGCCGCTGATCTTCAGACCTGGAGGAGG
AGATATGAGGGACAATTGGAGAAGTGAATTATATAAATATAAAGTAGTAAAAATTGAACCATTAGGAGTA
GCACCCACCAAGGCAAAGAGAAGAGTGGTGCAGAGAGAAAAAAGAGCAGTGGGAATAGGAGCTTTGTTCC
TTGGGTTCTTGGGAGCAGCAGGAAGCACTATGGGCGCAGCGTCAATGACGCTGACGGTACAGGCCAGACA
ATTATTGTCTGGTATAGTGCAGCAGCAGAACAATTTGCTGAGGGCTATTGAGGCGCAACAGCATCTGTTG
CAACTCACAGTCTGGGGCATCAAGCAGCTCCAGGCAAGAATCCTGGCTGTGGAAAGATACCTAAAGGATC
AACAGCTCCTGGGGATTTGGGGTTGCTCTGGAAAACTCATTTGCACCACTGCTGTGCCTTGGAATGCTAG
TTGGAGTAATAAATCTCTGGAACAGATTTGGAATCACACGACCTGGATGGAGTGGGACAGAGAAATTAAC
AATTACACAAGCTTAATACACTCCTTAATTGAAGAATCGCAAAACCAGCAAGAAAAGAATGAACAAGAAT
TATTGGAATTAGATAAATGGGCAAGTTTGTGGAATTGGTTTAACATAACAAATTGGCTGTGGTATATAAA
ATTATTCATAATGATAGTAGGAGGCTTGGTAGGTTTAAGAATAGTTTTTGCTGTACTTTCTATAGTGAAT
AGAGTTAGGCAGGGATATTCACCATTATCGTTTCAGACCCACCTCCCAACCCCGAGGGGACCCAGAGAGG
GCCTATTTCCCATGATTCCTTCATATTTGCATATACGATACAAGGCTGTTAGAGAGATAATTAGAATTAA
TTTGACTGTAAACACAAAGATATTAGTACAAAATACGTGACGTAGAAAGTAATAATTTCTTGGGTAGTTT
GCAGTTTTAAAATTATGTTTTAAAATGGACTATCATATGCTTACCGTAACTTGAAAGTATTTCGATTTCT
TGGCTTTATATATCTTGTGGAAAGGACGAAACACCGTAATGTACACGACTCCATGTGTTTTAGAGCTAGA
AATAGCAAGTTAAAATAAGGCTAGTCCGTTATCAACTTGAAAAAGTGGCACCGAGTCGGTGCTTTTTTAA
GCTTGGCGTAACTAGATCTTGAGACAAATGGCAGTATTCATCCACAATTTTAAAAGAAAAGGGGGGATTG
GGGGGTACAGTGCAGGGGAAAGAATAGTAGACATAATAGCAACAGACATACAAACTAAAGAATTACAAAA
ACAAATTACAAAAATTCAAAATTTTCGGGTTTATTACAGGGACAGCAGAGATCCACTTTGGCGCCGGCTC
GAGGGGG
Features (pLannotate 1.2.2; 29 found; start..end, strand, type, name):
     14..80      +  CDS            small t antigen (fragment): SV40 (simian virus 40) small t antigen
    106..317     +  promoter       EF-1α core promoter: core promoter for human elongation factor EF-1α
    318..1256    +  intron         EF-1α intron A: intron upstream of the start codon of human EF-1α
   1278..1877    +  CDS            PuroR (fragment): puromycin N-acetyltransferase; pac from Streptomyces; confers resistance to puromycin
   1893..2481    +  misc_feature   WPRE: woodchuck hepatitis virus posttranscriptional regulatory element
   2532..2551    +  misc_feature   cPPT/CTS (fragment): central polypurine tract and central termination sequence of HIV-1
   2553..2786    +  LTR            3' LTR (ΔU3): self-inactivating 3' long terminal repeat (LTR) from HIV-1
   2864..2985    +  polyA_signal   SV40 poly(A) signal: SV40 polyadenylation signal
   3025..3160    +  rep_origin     SV40 ori: SV40 origin of replication
   3181..3199    -  promoter       T7 promoter: promoter for bacteriophage T7 RNA polymerase
   3207..3362    +  CDS            lacZα (fragment): LacZα fragment of β-galactosidase; lacZ fragment
   3367..3795    +  rep_origin     f1 ori (sequence partly withheld): f1 bacteriophage origin of replication; arrow indicates direction of (+) strand synthesis
   3848..3952    +  promoter       AmpR promoter: bla
   3953..4813    +  CDS            AmpR: β-lactamase; bla; confers resistance to ampicillin, carbenicillin, and related antibiotics
   4984..5572    +  rep_origin     ori: high-copy-number ColE1/pMB1/pBR322/pUC origin of replication
   5755..5847    +  CDS            lacI (fragment): lac repressor; lacI; The lac repressor binds to the lac operator to inhibit transcription in E. coli. This inhibition can be relieved by adding lactose or isopropyl-β-D-thiogalactopyranoside (IPTG).
   5860..5881    +  protein_bind   CAP binding site: CAP binding activates transcription in the presence of cAMP. E. coli catabolite activator protein
   5896..5926    +  promoter       lac promoter: promoter for the E. coli lac operon
   5934..5950    +  protein_bind   lac operator: The lac repressor binds to the lac operator to inhibit transcription in E. coli. This inhibition can be relieved by adding lactose or isopropyl-β-D-thiogalactopyranoside (IPTG). lac repressor encoded by lacI
   5995..6013    +  promoter       T3 promoter: promoter for bacteriophage T3 RNA polymerase
   6041..6267    +  promoter       RSV promoter: Rous sarcoma virus enhancer/promoter
   6268..6448    +  LTR            5' LTR (truncated): truncated 5' long terminal repeat (LTR) from HIV-1
   6495..6620    +  misc_feature   HIV-1 Ψ: packaging signal of human immunodeficiency virus type 1
   6604..6967    +  CDS            HIV-1 gag (fragment): gag protein from human immunodeficiency virus 1; gag
   7113..7346    +  misc_feature   RRE: The Rev response element (RRE) of HIV-1 allows for Rev-dependent mRNA export from the nucleus to the cytoplasm.
   7723..7749    +  CDS            Rev (fragment): human immunodeficiency virus 1 (HIV-1) Rev protein; rev; enhances nuclear export of unspliced and incompletely spliced viral mRNAs
   7753..7993    +  promoter       U6 promoter: RNA polymerase III promoter for human U6 snRNA
   8023..8098    +  misc_RNA       gRNA scaffold: guide RNA scaffold for the Streptococcus pyogenes CRISPR/Cas9 system
   8154..8271    +  misc_feature   cPPT/CTS: central polypurine tract and central termination sequence of HIV-1
