[The description below was written by a language model from this plasmid's Addgene catalogue record and pLannotate feature annotations shown in this document.]
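Description:
KDR gRNA (BRDN0001144938) is a third-generation lentiviral guide RNA plasmid built on the lentiGuide-Puro backbone and designed to target human KDR (also known as VEGFR2, FLK1 or CD309), with the guide designed against the KDR reference transcript. It is propagated in E. coli as a high-copy plasmid through a ColE1/pUC-type origin and selected with ampicillin via the β-lactamase gene. An f1 origin, an SV40 origin and poly(A) signal, and remnants of lac and T7/T3 cloning-vector elements are also annotated in the backbone.

The lentiviral transfer cassette begins with an RSV promoter fused to a truncated HIV-1 5' LTR, which drives genomic RNA production in packaging cells without Tat. It is followed by the Ψ packaging signal with a partial gag region and by the Rev response element for Rev-dependent nuclear export. Next, the human U6 RNA polymerase III promoter transcribes the KDR-specific spacer joined to the Streptococcus pyogenes Cas9 guide RNA scaffold. A cPPT/CTS element follows the guide cassette and aids nuclear import of the viral genome. An EF-1α core promoter with its intron A then expresses puromycin N-acetyltransferase, allowing selection of transduced mammalian cells. WPRE enhances transcript expression, and the ΔU3 3' LTR makes the integrated provirus self-inactivating.

The plasmid does not encode Cas9, so it must be used with a separate Cas9 vector or in cells that already express Cas9. It belongs to a human kinome gRNA collection and is intended for CRISPR-mediated disruption of KDR.
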