Addgene plasmid #77757: KDR gRNA (BRDN0001144938)
Purpose: 3rd generation lentiviral gRNA plasmid targeting human KDR
Depositing lab: John Doench & David Root. Depositing organization: Broad Institute. Publication: Optimized sgRNA design to maximize activity and minimize off-target effects of CRISPR-Cas9. Doench JG, Fusi N, Sullender M, Hegde M, Vaimberg EW, Donovan KF, Smith I, Tothova Z, Wilen C, Orchard R, Virgin HW, Listgarten J, Root DE. Nat Biotechnol. 2016 Jan 18. doi: 10.1038/nbt.3437. PubMed 26780180.
Backbone
  Vector backbone: lentiGuide-Puro
  Backbone manufacturer: Zhang Lab (Addgene plasmid # 52963)
  Vector type: Mammalian Expression, Lentiviral, CRISPR
  Selectable markers: Puromycin
Growth in bacteria
  Bacterial resistance: Ampicillin, 100 μg/mL
  Growth temperature: 37°C
  Growth strain: DH5alpha
  Copy number: High Copy
Gene/Insert
  Gene/Insert name: KDR (alt names: KDR; NM_002253.2)
  gRNA/shRNA sequence: TAATGTACACGACTCCATGT
  Species: H. sapiens (human)
  Entrez Gene: KDR (a.k.a. CD309, FLK1, VEGFR, VEGFR2)
  Promoter: hU6
  Cloning method: Unknown
  Sequencing primers: 5′ U6-F; 3′ pS2-R
Terms and licenses: Academic/Nonprofit Terms; Industry Terms: Not Available to Industry
Depositor comments: The gRNA was designed to target the following Genbank reference sequence(s): NM_002253.2. Note that this plasmid does NOT contain Cas9. It should be used in conjunction with lentiCas9-Blast (Addgene #52962) or otherwise with cell lines already expressing Cas9. Browse the full kinome gRNA library at http://www.addgene.org/pooled-library/broadgpp-human-kinome/ or visit http://www.broadinstitute.org/rnai/public/ for detailed protocols and information.
How to cite: KDR gRNA (BRDN0001144938) was a gift from John Doench & David Root (Addgene plasmid # 77757 ; http://n2t.net/addgene:77757 ; RRID:Addgene_77757)
