>Addgene plasmid #77757 | KDR gRNA (BRDN0001144938) | depositor partial sequence | sequence record 145217 | Target Sequence
TAATGTACACGACTCCATGT
