>Addgene plasmid #77757 | KDR gRNA (BRDN0001144938) | addgene partial sequence | sequence record 188359 | hU6-F
CGTAGAAAGTAATAATTTCTTGGGTAGTTTGCAGTTTTAAAATTATGTTTTAAAATGGACTATCATATGC
TTACCGTAACTTGAAAGTATTTCGATTTCTTGGCTTTATATATCTTGTGGAAAGGACGAAACACCGTAAT
GTACACGACTCCATGTGTTTTAGAGCTAGAAATAGCAAGTTAAAATAAGGCTAGTCCGTTATCAACTTGA
AAAAGTGGCACCGAGTCGGTGCTTTTTTAAGCTTGGCGTAACTAGATCTTGAGACAAATGGCAGTATTCA
TCCACAATTTTAAAAGAAAAGGGGGGATTGGGGGGTACAGTGCAGGGGAAAGAATAGTAGACATAATAGC
AACAGACATACAAACTAAAGAATTACAAAAACAAATTACAAAAATTCAAAATTTTCGGGTTTATTACAGG
GACAGCAGAGATCCACTTTGGCGCCGGCTCGAGGGGGCCCGGGTGCAAAGATGGATAAAGTTTTAAACAG
AGAGGAATCTTTGCAGCTAATGGACCTTCTAGGTCTTGAAAGGAGTGGGAATTGGCTCCGGTGCCCGTCA
GTGGGCAGAG
